>Addgene plasmid #171150 | pAAV-CAG-DIO-ChroME2f-ST-P2A-H2B-mRuby3 | addgene full sequence | sequence record 338751 | Addgene NGS Result
TTCTTTCCTGCGTTATCCCCTGATTCTGTGGATAACCGTATTACCGCCTTTGAGTGAGCTGATACCGCTC
GCCGCAGCCGAACGACCGAGCGCAGCGAGTCAGTGAGCGAGGAAGCGGAAGAGCGCCCAATACGCAAACC
GCCTCTCCCCGCGCGTTGGCCGATTCATTAATGCAGCTGCGCGCTCGCTCGCTCACTGAGGCCGCCCGGG
CAAAGCCCGGGCGTCGGGCGACCTTTGGTCGCCCGGCCTCAGTGAGCGAGCGAGCGCGCAGAGAGGGAGT
GGCCMRCTYMATSMSYMGCTACAGGGCGCGTCCCATTCGCCATTCAGGCTGCGCAACTGTTGGGAAGGGC
GATCGGTGCGGGCCTCTTCGCTATTACGCCAGCTGCGCGCTCGCTCGCTCACTGAGGCCGCCCGGGCAAA
GCCCGGGCGTCGGGCGACCTTTGGTCGCCCGGCCTCAGTGAGCGAGCGAGCGCGCAGAGAGGGAGTGGCC
AACTCCATCACTAGGGGTTCCTTGTAGTTAATGATTAACCCGCCATGCTACTTATCTACGTAGCCATGCT
CTAGGAAGATCTGTACCATTGACGTCAATAATGACGTATGTTCCCATAGTAACGCCAATAGGGACTTTCC
ATTGACGTCAATGGGTGGAGTATTTACGGTAAACTGCCCACTTGGCAGTACATCAAGTGTATCATATGCC
AAGTACGCCCCCTATTGACGTCAATGACGGTAAATGGCCCGCCTGGCATTATGCCCAGTACATGACCTTA
TGGGACTTTCCTACTTGGCAGTACATCTACGTATTAGTCATCGCTATTACCATGGTCGAGGTGAGCCCCA
CGTTCTGCTTCACTCTCCCCATCTCCCCCCCCTCCCCACCCCCAATTTTGTATTTATTTATTTTTTAATT
ATTTTGTGCAGCGATGGGGGCGGGGGGGGGGGGGGGGSGCGCGCCGGGGGGGGGGGGGGGGGGSGGGGGG
GGGGGSGGGGSGRGGCGGAGAGGKGCGGCGGCAGCCAATCAGAGCGGCGCGCTCCGAAAGTTTCCTTTTA
TGGCGAGGCGGCGGCGGCGGCGGCCCTATAAAAAGCGAAGCGCGCGGCGGGCGGGAGTCGCTGCGCGCTG
CCTTCGCCCCGTGCCCCGCTCCGCCGCCGCCTCGCGCCGCCCGCCCCGGCTCTGACTGACCGCGTTACTC
CCACAGGTGAGCGGGCGGGACGGCCCTTCTCCTCCGGGCTGTAATTAGCGCTTGGTTTAATGACGGCTTG
TTTCTTTTCTGTGGCTGCGTGAAAGCCTTGAGGGGCTCCGGGAGGGCCCTTTGTGCGGGGGGAGCGGCTC
GGGGCTGTCCGCGGGGGGACGGCTGCCTTCGGGGGGGACGGGGCAGGGCGGGGTTCGGCTTCTGGCGTGT
GACCGGCGGCTCTAGAGCCTCTGCTAACCATGTTCATGCCTTCTTCTTTTTCCTACAGCTCCTGGGCAAC
GTGCTGGTTATTGTGCTGTCTCATCATTTTGGCAAAGAATTGGATCCTCTAGAGTCGACTCCGGAATAAC
TTCGTATAGGATACTTTATACGAAGTTATGCAGAATGGTAGCTGGATTGTAGCTGCTATTAGCAATATGA
AACCTCTTAATAACTTCGTATAGCATACATTATACGAAGTTATGGCGCGCCTCACTTGTACAGCTCGTCC
ATGCCACCACCAAGGTTGCTGTATTTGGCAACTGCCACTTCTCTTTGCACTACGTAGGTTTCATTGTCAC
TCTCCTCGATCCTTTCCAGGCGGTGATCAACGGCATGGACACCGGGCATCTTGATGTTCCCGACGGTCTT
TTTTGACCTGTAAGTTGTCACGAAGTTGCAGTGCAGATGGCCACCACCATCAACTTTCAGTGCGATGTCA
GTGTATCCTCTCAGACCACCATCTGCTGGATACATCATCTCTGTATTAGGCTCCCAACCCTTGGTCTTCT
TCTGCATCACGGGACCATTGGAGGGAAAGTTTACCCCTCTGACCTTGACGTTGTAGACGAGCTCGCCATC
CTCAAGGCTGGTGTCCTGCGTGACGGTGACGACTCCACCATCTTCGTATCTCGTAACTCTTTCCCAAGTA
AAACCCTCAGGAAAGGACTGTTTAAAGAAATCAGGGATGTCGGCCGGGTACTTGATAAAGGTACGGCTGC
CATACATGAACGACGTGGCAAGAATGTCAAAGGCAAATGGCAGGGGTCCTCCCTCGATGACTTTGATCCT
CATGGTTTGCACTCCCTCGTACGGTCTGCCTTCTCCTTCACCTGTGCATTTGAATTGGTGGCCGTTGACC
GAACCTTCCATGACCACCTTCATACGCATATTTTCCTTGATCAGCTCTTCGCCCTTAGACACCATCTCGA
GTGCCTTAGCGCTGGTGTACTTGGTGATGGCCTTAGTACCCTCGGACACGGCGTGCTTGGCCAACTCCCC
AGGCAGCAGCAGGCGCACGGCCGTCTGGATCTCCCTGGAGGTGATGGTCGAGCGCTTGTTGTAATGCGCC
AGGCGGGAAGCCTCACCTGCGATGCGCTCGAAAATGTCGTTCACAAACGAATTCATGATGCCCATGGCCT
TGGACGAAATGCCGGTGTCAGGGTGGACCTGCTTCAGAACCTTGTACACATAGATGGAATAGCTCTCCTT
GCGGCTGCGCTTGCGCTTCTTGCCGCCTTTCTTCTGCGCCTTAGTCACCGCCTTCTTGGAGCCCTTTTTC
GGGGCGGGAGCAGACTTCGCTGGCTCTGGCATACTAGTAGGTCCAGGGTTCTCCTCCACGTCTCCAGCCT
GCTTCAGCAGGCTGAAGTTAGTAGCTCCGCTTCCTGCCGCGAATCTGGTGGCTTCAGGGAAGTCCGTGGC
ACAGCTGATGAAGCTGTCAATGCTGGACATGCTCCGCATGTCGATGACGCCCTCCGTGCGTGCGGGCAGA
GGGGCCACGGGGCTGGGCATGCTGCTCATCTCCAGCTCCTCTGGAGGCTTGCTCTGCGGGGCCATCTCCT
TGGTGTTGAGGATGGGCTGGGACTGCTTATCGTCATCGTCTTTGTAATCTACCGGTGCGGCCGCCACTCC
TCCCTCCTCCTCCTCGTCGACGAAGGTCTCGATCTCCATGTTCTCGCCGGCCACGTTGATGGTGGTTGTC
TTCCGGATGTCGCCGTGGATCAGGATGTGCTCGTGGATCTTCACTCTCAGGTGGTGGCCCAGGAAGCCCC
AAGTGTTCTTGGCGATCAGATCCAGGATCAGGTGGCCGATTCCGCTGGTGTAAGGTGTGATCAGGCCCAG
TCCCTCGTGTCCGGCGATGAACATCACGGGGAACATCAGCCAAGAGCAGAAGAAGACGTAGGCCATGATC
TTGCAAATCTTCCGGCAGACGCCTTTGGGCAGGGTGTGGTAGCTCTCGATATACACCTTGGCGATCTGGA
AGAAGCAAGTCACGCCGTAGAACAGGCCGATCATGAAGAACAGGATCTTCAGGGGGCCCTTTGTAAAGGC
GGCTGTGATCCCCCACACGATGTTGCCGATGTCGGTCACCAGGATGGTCATGGTCCGCTTGCTGTACTCT
TCGTGCAGTCCGGTCAGGTTGCTCAGGTGGATCAGGATCACGGGGCAAGTCAGGAGCCACTCGCTGTACC
GCAGCCAAGCCACGGCTCCTCCGTTGGTCTGGTACACTGTGGCTGGGCTGTCGACATCGTGGAACAGCTC
GATGAAGCACTTGACGAGCTCGATCACGCAGACGTAGACCTCCTCCCAGCCGGTTGTGGCCTTGAAGCTG
TGCCAACCGTAGAAGATGAGCTGCACGATAGCCACGATCACGGTGAACCACTGGAGTCCCACTGCGATCT
TGTGCTGCAGCTCGGTTCCGTGGTTGATGTGGGGGAAGCAACCGTGATCGGCTCCGGCTGTTGTGGCGTT
AGAGGTTTCTCCGTGAGCGTCTGCTGCTGGTGTCACCACTGCTGCGGCGCTCAGCAGGCCTCTAATTGTG
GCTTCGGCGCTAGGCACGGCTGAGATAAAGGCGTGGGTCATTGTGGCGGCTGTTTCCATACTGCTAGCAT
AACTTCGTATAAAGTATCCTATACGAAGTTATTTGCCTTAACCCAGAAATTATCACTGTTATTCTTTAGA
ATGGTGCAAAGAATAACTTCGTATAATGTATGCTATACGAAGTTATGAATTCGATATCAAGCTTATCGAT
AATCAACCTCTGGATTACAAAATTTGTGAAAGATTGACTGGTATTCTTAACTATGTTGCTCCTTTTACGC
TATGTGGATACGCTGCTTTAATGCCTTTGTATCATGCTATTGCTTCCCGTATGGCTTTCATTTTCTCCTC
CTTGTATAAATCCTGGTTGCTGTCTCTTTATGAGGAGTTGTGGCCCGTTGTCAGGCAACGTGGCGTGGTG
TGCACTGTGTTTGCTGACGCAACCCCCACTGGTTGGGGCATTGCCACCACCTGTCAGCTCCTTTCCGGGA
CTTTCGCTTTCCCCCTCCCTATTGCCACGGCGGAACTCATCGCCGCCTGCCTTGCCCGCTGCTGGACAGG
GGCTCGGCTGTTGGGCACTGACAATTCCGTGGTGTTGTCGGGGAAATCATCGTCCTTTCCTTGGCTGCTC
GCCTGTGTTGCCACCTGGATTCTGCGCGGGACGTCCTTCTGCTACGTCCCTTCGGCCCTCAATCCAGCGG
ACCTTCCTTCCCGCGGCCTGCTGCCGGCTCTGCGGCCTCTTCCGCGTCTTCGCCTTCGCCCTCAGACGAG
TCGGATCTCCCTTTGGGCCGCCTCCCCGCATCGATACCGTCGACCTCGACCCGGGCGGCCGCTTCGAGCA
GACATGATAAGATACATTGATGAGTTTGGACAAACCACAACTAGAATGCAGTGAAAAAAATGCTTTATTT
GTGAAATTTGTGATGCTATTGCTTTATTTGTAACCATTATAAGCTGCAATAAACAAGTTAACAACAACAA
TTGCATTCATTTTATGTTTCAGGTTCAGGGGGAGATGTGGGAGGTTTTTTAAAGCAAGTAAAACCTCTAC
AAATGTGGTAAAATCGATAAGGATCTTCCTAGAGCATGGCTACGTAGATAAGTAGCATGGCGGGTTAATC
ATTAACTACAAGGAACCCCTAGTGATGGAGTTGGCCACTCCCTCTCTGCGCGCTCGCTCGCTCACTGAGG
CCGGGCGACCAAAGGTCGCCCGACGCCCGGGCTTTGCCCGGGCGGCCTCAGTGAGCGAGCGAGCGCGCAG
CTGCATTAATGAATCGGCCMACKCGCKSGSWSASTGAGGCCGGGCGACCAAAGGTCGCCCGACGCCCGGG
CTTTGCCCGGGCGGCCTCAGTGAGCGAGCGAGCGCGCAGCTGGCGTAATAGCGAAGAGGCCCGCACCGAT
CGCCCTTCCCAACAGTTGCGCAGCCTGAATGGCGAATGGG
[124 nt withheld, positions 5431-5554]
C
[91 nt withheld, positions 5556-5646]
A
[49 nt withheld, positions 5648-5696]
CCTTTGACGTTGGAGTCCACGTTCTTT
[37 nt withheld, positions 5724-5760]
ACCCTATCTCGGTCTATTCTTTTGATTTATAAGGGATTTTGCCGATTTCGGCCTATTGGTTAAAAAATGA
GCTGATTTAACAAAAATTTAACGCGAATTTTAACAAAATATTAACGCTTACAATTTAGGTGGCACTTTTC
GGGGAAATGTGCGCGGAACCCCTATTTGTTTATTTTTCTAAATACATTCAAATATGTATCCGCTCATGAG
ACAATAACCCTGATAAATGCTTCAATAATATTGAAAAAGGAAGAGTATGAGTATTCAACATTTCCGTGTC
GCCCTTATTCCCTTTTTTGCGGCATTTTGCCTTCCTGTTTTTGCTCACCCAGAAACGCTGGTGAAAGTAA
AAGATGCTGAAGATCAGTTGGGTGCACGAGTGGGTTACATCGAACTGGATCTCAACAGCGGTAAGATCCT
TGAGAGTTTTCGCCCCGAAGAACGTTTTCCAATGATGAGCACTTTTAAAGTTCTGCTATGTGGCGCGGTA
TTATCCCGTATTGACGCCGGGCAAGAGCAACTCGGTCGCCGCATACACTATTCTCAGAATGACTTGGTTG
AGTACTCACCAGTCACAGAAAAGCATCTTACGGATGGCATGACAGTAAGAGAATTATGCAGTGCTGCCAT
AACCATGAGTGATAACACTGCGGCCAACTTACTTCTGACAACGATCGGAGGACCGAAGGAGCTAACCGCT
TTTTTGCACAACATGGGGGATCATGTAACTCGCCTTGATCGTTGGGAACCGGAGCTGAATGAAGCCATAC
CAAACGACGAGCGTGACACCACGATGCCTGTAGCAATGGCAACAACGTTGCGCAAACTATTAACTGGCGA
ACTACTTACTCTAGCTTCCCGGCAACAATTAATAGACTGGATGGAGGCGGATAAAGTTGCAGGACCACTT
CTGCGCTCGGCCCTTCCGGCTGGCTGGTTTATTGCTGATAAATCTGGAGCCGGTGAGCGTGGGTCTCGCG
GTATCATTGCAGCACTGGGGCCAGATGGTAAGCCCTCCCGTATCGTAGTTATCTACACGACGGGGAGTCA
GGCAACTATGGATGAACGAAATAGACAGATCGCTGAGATAGGTGCCTCACTGATTAAGCATTGGTAACTG
TCAGACCAAGTTTACTCATATATACTTTAGATTGATTTAAAACTTCATTTTTAATTTAAAAGGATCTAGG
TGAAGATCCTTTTTGATAATCTCATGACCAAAATCCCTTAACGTGAGTTTTCGTTCCACTGAGCGTCAGA
CCCCGTAGAAAAGATCAAAGGATCTTCTTGAGATCCTTTTTTTCTGCGCGTAATCTGCTGCTTGCAAACA
AAAAAACCACCGCTACCAGCGGTGGTTTGTTTGCCGGATCAAGAGCTACCAACTCTTTTTCCGAAGGTAA
CTGGCTTCAGCAGAGCGCAGATACCAAATACTGTTCTTCTAGTGTAGCCGTAGTTAGGCCACCACTTCAA
GAACTCTGTAGCACCGCCTACATACCTCGCTCTGCTAATCCTGTTACCAGTGGCTGCTGCCAGTGGCGAT
AAGTCGTGTCTTACCGGGTTGGACTCAAGACGATAGTTACCGGATAAGGCGCAGCGGTCGGGCTGAACGG
GGGGTTCGTGCACACAGCCCAGCTTGGAGCGAACGACCTACACCGAACTGAGATACCTACAGCGTGAGCT
ATGAGAAAGCGCCACGCTTCCCGAAGGGAGAAAGGCGGACAGGTATCCGGTAAGCGGCAGGGTCGGAACA
GGAGAGCGCACGAGGGAGCTTCCAGGGGGAAACGCCTGGTATCTTTATAGTCCTGTCGGGTTTCGCCACC
TCTGACTTGAGCGTCGATTTTTGTGATGCTCGTCAGGGGGGCGGAGCCTATGGAAAAACGCCAGCAACGC
GGCCTTTTTACGGTTCCTGGCCTTTTGCTGGCCTTTTGCTCACATG
Features (pLannotate 1.2.2; 32 found; start..end, strand, type, name):
      1..121     +  rep_origin     RSF ori (fragment): Plasmids containing the RSF 1030 origin of replication can be propagated in E. coli cells that contain additional plasmids with compatible origins.
    123..179     +  CDS            lacI (fragment): lac repressor; lacI; The lac repressor binds to the lac operator to inhibit transcription in E. coli. This inhibition can be relieved by adding lactose or isopropyl-β-D-thiogalactopyranoside (IPTG).
    173..284     -  repeat_region  AAV2 ITR (fragment): inverted terminal repeat of adeno-associated virus serotype 2 inverted
    316..385     -  CDS            lacZα (fragment): LacZα fragment of β-galactosidase; lacZ fragment
    380..512     -  repeat_region  AAV2 ITR (fragment): inverted terminal repeat of adeno-associated virus serotype 2 inverted
    576..824     +  enhancer       CMV enhancer (fragment): human cytomegalovirus immediate early enhancer
    826..1103    +  promoter       chicken β-actin promoter: No description available
   1104..1239    +  intron         hybrid intron (fragment): hybrid between chicken β-actin (CBA) and minute virus of mice (MMV) introns (Gray et al., 2011)
   1328..1458    +  intron         chimeric intron (fragment): chimera between introns from chicken β-actin and rabbit β-globin
   1512..1529    +  misc_feature   MCS (fragment): pUC18/19 multiple cloning site
   1536..1569    +  protein_bind   lox2272: Cre-mediated recombination occurs in the 8-bp core sequence (GGATACTT). lox2272 sites are compatible with each other, but incompatible with loxP or loxN sites (Lee and Saito, 1988). Cre recombinase
   1570..1619    -  intron         β-globin intron (fragment): internally truncated intron from human β-globin
   1620..1653    +  protein_bind   loxP: Cre-mediated recombination occurs in the 8-bp core sequence (GCATACAT). Cre recombinase
   1665..2375    -  CDS            mRuby3: mRuby3 is a basic (constitutively fluorescent) red fluorescent protein published in 2016, derived from Entacmaea quadricolor. It has low acid sensitivity.
   2385..2762    -  CDS            H2B: human histone H2B; HIST1H2BJ
   2838..3035    -  CDS            Kcnb1 (fragment): KCNB1_RAT - Experimental evidence at protein level: Swiss-Prot protein existence level 1. Voltage-gated potassium channel that mediates transmembrane potassium transport in excitable membranes, primarily in the brain, but also in the pancreas and cardiovascular system. Contributes to the regulation of the action potential (AP) repolarization, duration and frequency of repetitive AP firing in neurons, muscle cells and endocrine cells and plays a role in homeostatic attenuation of electrical excitability throughout the brain (PubMed:10024359, PubMed:10618149, PubMed:12451110, PubMed:17379638, Pu
   3396..3423    -  CDS            CoChR (fragment): high-photocurrent channelrhodopsin from Chloromonas oogama (Shemesh et al., 2017)
   4059..4092    -  protein_bind   lox2272: Cre-mediated recombination occurs in the 8-bp core sequence (GGATACTT). lox2272 sites are compatible with each other, but incompatible with loxP or loxN sites (Lee and Saito, 1988). Cre recombinase
   4093..4142    -  intron         β-globin intron (fragment): internally truncated intron from human β-globin
   4143..4176    -  protein_bind   loxP: Cre-mediated recombination occurs in the 8-bp core sequence (GCATACAT). Cre recombinase
   4177..4201    +  misc_feature   MCS (fragment): pBluescript multiple cloning site
   4201..4789    +  misc_feature   WPRE: woodchuck hepatitis virus posttranscriptional regulatory element
   4790..4809    +  misc_feature   MCS (fragment): pBluescript multiple cloning site
   4838..4959    -  polyA_signal   SV40 poly(A) signal: SV40 polyadenylation signal
   4982..5050    -  CDS            large T antigen (fragment): large T antigen from SV40 (simian virus 40)
   5121..5254    +  repeat_region  AAV2 ITR: inverted terminal repeat of adeno-associated virus serotype 2 inverted
   5285..5362    +  repeat_region  AAV2 ITR (fragment): inverted terminal repeat of adeno-associated virus serotype 2 inverted
   5357..5426    +  CDS            lacZα (fragment): LacZα fragment of β-galactosidase; lacZ fragment
   5431..5859    +  rep_origin     f1 ori (sequence partly withheld): f1 bacteriophage origin of replication; arrow indicates direction of (+) strand synthesis
   5912..6016    +  promoter       AmpR promoter: bla
   6017..6877    +  CDS            AmpR: β-lactamase; bla; confers resistance to ampicillin, carbenicillin, and related antibiotics
   7048..7636    +  rep_origin     ori: high-copy-number ColE1/pMB1/pBR322/pUC origin of replication
