[The description below was written by a language model from this plasmid's Addgene catalogue record and pLannotate feature annotations shown in this document.]
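Description:
pAAV-CAG-DIO-ChroME2f-ST-P2A-H2B-mRuby3 is a 7,696 nt AAV transfer plasmid for Cre-dependent expression of a soma-targeted optogenetic actuator in mammalian neurons. It is maintained in E. coli through a high-copy ColE1/pUC-type origin and selected with ampicillin (AmpR under its own bla promoter). An f1 origin is also present. AAV2 inverted terminal repeats flank the expression cassette and allow it to be packaged into recombinant AAV particles when replication and capsid functions are provided separately. The short RSF ori, lacI, lacZα and large T antigen fragments in the automated annotation look like incidental backbone matches rather than functional parts.

Expression is driven by the CAG promoter, annotated here as a CMV enhancer, the chicken β-actin promoter and chimeric intron sequence. Downstream of the coding region are a WPRE, which enhances transcript stability and expression, and an SV40 polyadenylation signal. The coding region sits on the reverse strand relative to the promoter, between paired lox2272 and loxP sites in opposing orientations. This is the standard DIO (double-floxed inverted) arrangement. Cre recombinase inverts the cassette and then excises one site of each pair, locking it in the sense orientation, so only Cre-expressing cells produce the proteins.

The open reading frame encodes the cation channelrhodopsin ChroME2f. Only a short stretch of it is recognised by the annotation, as a CoChR-like match. ChroME2f is fused to a Kv2.1 (Kcnb1) fragment, the "ST" tag, which restricts the opsin to the soma and proximal dendrites. A P2A peptide, named in the record though not annotated, separates this fusion from histone H2B-mRuby3, which marks the nuclei of expressing cells in red. The construct comes from work on spatially and temporally precise optical perturbation of large neuronal networks.
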