Addgene plasmid #171150: pAAV-CAG-DIO-ChroME2f-ST-P2A-H2B-mRuby3
Purpose: Cation channelrhodopsin ChroME2f targeted to the neuronal soma and proximal dendrites and separated from nuclear mRuby3 by P2A in a viral vector
Depositing lab: Hillel Adesnik. Depositing organization: University of California, Berkeley. Publication: High-performance microbial opsins for spatially and temporally precise perturbations of large neuronal networks. Sridharan S, Gajowa MA, Ogando MB, Jagadisan UK, Abdeladim L, Sadahiro M, Bounds HA, Hendricks WD, Turney TS, Tayler I, Gopakumar K, Oldenburg IA, Brohawn SG, Adesnik H. Neuron. 2022 Jan 27. pii: S0896-6273(22)00008-3. doi: 10.1016/j.neuron.2022.01.008. PubMed 35120626.
Backbone
  Vector backbone: pAAV
  Vector type: Mammalian Expression, AAV
Growth in bacteria
  Bacterial resistance: Ampicillin, 100 μg/mL
  Growth temperature: 37°C
  Growth strain: NEB Stable
  Copy number: Unknown
Gene/Insert
  Gene/Insert name: ChroME2f-P2A-H2B-mRuby3
Terms and licenses: Academic/Nonprofit Terms; Industry Terms: Not Available to Industry
How to cite: pAAV-CAG-DIO-ChroME2f-ST-P2A-H2B-mRuby3 was a gift from Hillel Adesnik (Addgene plasmid # 171150 ; http://n2t.net/addgene:171150 ; RRID:Addgene_171150)
